Addgene plasmid #198575: pENTR223-EBNA3A
Purpose: Gateway Entry Clone
Depositing lab: Eric Johannsen. Depositing organization: Brigham and Women's Hospital. Publication: Epstein-Barr virus and virus human protein interaction maps. Calderwood MA, Venkatesan K, Xing L, Chase MR, Vazquez A, Holthaus AM, Ewence AE, Li N, Hirozane-Kishikawa T, Hill DE, Vidal M, Kieff E, Johannsen E. Proc Natl Acad Sci U S A. 2007 May 1;104(18):7606-11. doi: 10.1073/pnas.0702332104. Epub 2007 Apr 19. PubMed 17446270.
Backbone
  Vector backbone: pENTR223.1
  Backbone manufacturer: Invitrogen
  Backbone size w/o insert (bp): 2875
  Vector type: Gateway Entry Vector
Growth in bacteria
  Bacterial resistance: Spectinomycin, 50 μg/mL
  Growth temperature: 37°C
  Growth strain: DH5alpha
  Copy number: High Copy
Gene/Insert
  Gene/Insert name: EBNA3A
  Species: Epstein-Barr virus
  Mutation: None (wildtype)
  Entrez Gene: EBNA-3A (a.k.a. HHV4_EBNA-3A)
  Cloning method: Gateway Cloning
Terms and licenses: Academic/Nonprofit Terms; Industry Terms: Not Available to Industry
How to cite: pENTR223-EBNA3A was a gift from Eric Johannsen (Addgene plasmid # 198575 ; http://n2t.net/addgene:198575 ; RRID:Addgene_198575)
