[The description below was written by a language model from this plasmid's Addgene catalogue record and pLannotate feature annotations shown in this document.]
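Description:
pENTR223-EBNA3A is a Gateway entry clone built on the pENTR223.1 backbone, carrying the wild-type open reading frame for EBNA3A (EBNA-3A) of Epstein-Barr virus. The sequenced plasmid is about 5.6 kb and is maintained in E. coli at high copy through a ColE1/pUC-type origin. Selection is with spectinomycin, conferred by an aadA aminoglycoside adenylyltransferase gene (SmR). That gene lies downstream of a fragment of a class 1 integron Pc promoter and a short remnant of a gentamicin resistance gene.

The roughly 2.8 kb EBNA3A coding sequence matches the B95-8 strain protein in the annotation. It sits between two attL recombination sites, which the automated annotation calls attL3 and attL2. An LR Clonase reaction can use these sites to move the ORF directionally into any compatible attR-containing destination vector. The entry clone has no eukaryotic promoter and is not itself an expression vector. The rrnB T1 and T2 terminators upstream of the cassette insulate the insert from read-through transcription. A T7 promoter lies just beyond the attL2 site and points back toward the insert. Short lacI and lacZα fragments are backbone remnants with no evident function.

EBNA3A is a latency-associated nuclear protein that contributes to B-cell activation and immortalization. It represses the viral Cp and TP1 promoters by interacting with host RBPJ, counteracting activation by EBNA2. The clone belongs to a viral ORF collection associated with mapping of Epstein-Barr virus and virus–human protein interactions. It serves as a source for shuttling EBNA3A into destination vectors of the user's choice, such as those for interaction screening, tagging or expression.
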