Features (pLannotate 1.2.2; 12 found; start..end, strand, type, name):
    121..213     +  CDS            lacI (fragment): lac repressor; lacI; The lac repressor binds to the lac operator to inhibit transcription in E. coli. This inhibition can be relieved by adding lactose or isopropyl-β-D-thiogalactopyranoside (IPTG).
    268..295     -  terminator     rrnB T2 terminator: transcription terminator T2 from the E. coli rrnB gene
    427..470     +  terminator     rrnB T1 terminator: Escherichia coli rrnB; transcription terminator T1 from the E. coli rrnB gene
    517..553     -  CDS            lacZα (fragment): LacZα fragment of β-galactosidase; lacZ fragment
    570..665     +  protein_bind   attL3: mutant version of attL; recombination site for the Gateway® LR reaction LR Clonase™
    668..3499    +  CDS            EBNA3: EBNA3_EBVB9 - Experimental evidence at protein level: Swiss-Prot protein existence level 1. Plays an essential role for activation and immortalization of human B-cells. Represses transcription of viral promoters TP1 and Cp through interaction with host RBPJ, and inhibits EBNA2-mediated activation of these promoters. Since Cp is the promoter for all EBNA mRNAs, EBNA3A probably contributes to a negative autoregulatory control loop. From Epstein-Barr virus (strain B95-8) (HHV-4) (Human herpesvirus 4).
   3499..3597    -  protein_bind   attL2: mutant version of attL; recombination site for the Gateway® LR reaction LR Clonase™
   3615..3633    -  promoter       T7 promoter: promoter for bacteriophage T7 RNA polymerase
   3823..3846    +  promoter       Pc promoter (fragment): intI1 (promoter lies within the coding sequence); class 1 integron promoter
   4022..4078    +  CDS            GmR (fragment): gentamycin acetyltransferase; aacC1; confers resistance to gentamycin
   4085..4876    +  CDS            SmR: aminoglycoside adenylyltransferase (Murphy, 1985); aadA; confers resistance to spectinomycin and streptomycin
   4969..5557    +  rep_origin     ori: high-copy-number ColE1/pMB1/pBR322/pUC origin of replication
>Addgene plasmid #198575 | pENTR223-EBNA3A | addgene full sequence | sequence record 391859 | Addgene NGS Result
CTTTCCTGCGTTATCCCCTGATTCTGTGGATAACCGTATTACCGCCTTTGAGTGAGCTGATACCGCTCGC
CGCAGCCGAACGACCGAGCGCAGCGAGTCAGTGAGCGAGGAAGCGGAAGAGCGCCCAATACGCAAACCGC
CTCTCCCCGCGCGTTGGCCGATTCATTAATGCAGCTGGCACGACAGGTTTCCCGACTGGAAAGCGGGCAG
TGAGCGCAACGCAATTAATACGCGTACCGCTAGCCAGGAAGAGTTTGTAGAAACGCAAAAAGGCCATCCG
TCAGGATGGCCTTCTGCTTAGTTTGATGCCTGGCAGTTTATGGCGGGCGTCCTGCCCGCCACCCTCCGGG
CCGTTGCTTCACAACGTTCAAATCCGCTCCCGGCGGATTTGTCCTACTCAGGAGAGCGTTCACCGACAAA
CAACAGATAAAACGAAAGGCCCAGTCTTCCGACTGAGCCTTTCGTTTTATTTGATGCCTGGCAGTTCCCT
ACTCTCGCGTTAACGCTAGCATGGATGTTTTCCCAGTCACGACGTTGTAAAACGACGGCCAGTCTTAAGC
TCGGGCCCCAAATAATGATTTTATTTTGACTGATAGTGACCTGTTCGTTGCAACAAATTGATGAGCAATG
CTTTTTTATAATGCCAACTTTGTACAAAAAAGTTGGCATGGACAAGGACAGGCCGGGTCCCCCGGCCCTG
GATGACAACATGGAAGAAGAAGTCCCATCTACCTCGGTTGTGCAGGAACAGGTATCGGCGGGAGATTGGG
AAAATGTCCTCATAGAGTTATCAGATAGCAGCTCAGAAAAGGAAGCAGAAGATGCCCACCTGGAGCCGGC
CCAGAAGGGTACGAAGAGAAAGCGGGTCGATCATGATGCCGGTGGGTCAGCTCCAGCACGACCCATGCTC
CCACCCCAGCCGGATCTCCCTGGGCGAGAAGCCATTCTCCGCAGGTTTCCACTAGATCTAAGAACACTTC
TTCAAGCGATTGGAGCCGCGGCTACGCGCATCGACACACGAGCCATAGACCAGTTTTTCGGATCCCAGAT
TTCAAATACCGAGATGTACATAATGTATGCCATGGCCATTCGACAGGCCATTAGAGATCGTCGGAGAAAT
CCAGCTTCTCGTAGAGATCAGGCCAAATGGAGACTGCAAACCCTGGCCGCCGGATGGCCTATGGGTTACC
AGGCATACAGCAGCTGGATGTACAGCTACACCGATCACCAGACGACTCCCACATTCGTACATCTCCAGGC
GACACTTGGGTGCACAGGTGGCCGTAGGTGTCACGTGACCTTTTCCGCCGGCACCTTTAAGCTGCCGCGA
TGTACCCCCGGGGATCGCCAGTGGTTGTATGTTCAGAGCTCCGTGGGTAACATTGTACAGAGCTGTAATC
CCCGCTACAGTATTTTCTTTGACTATATGGCTATACACAGGAGCCTCACGAAAATCTGGGAGGAAGTTTT
AACACCTGACCAGCGTGTTTCATTTATGGAATTCCTAGGATTTTTGCAGAGAACGGATTTGTCCTATATC
AAGAGCTTTGTCAGCGATGCCCTGGGCACCACTAGTATCCAAACACCGTGGATCGATGACAATCCTAGCA
CGGAGACGGCACAGGCTTGGAATGCCGGCTTTCTCCGGGGTCGTGCGTATGGGATAGACTTGCTTAGAAC
TGAAGGGGAACATGTCGAAGGTGCTACCGGTGAAACGCGAGAAGAAAGTGAGGACACGGAGAGCGATGGA
GATGATGAAGATCTTCCTTGTATAGTGTCCAGAGGTGGACCTAAGGTCAAACGACCCCCTATATTTATAA
GACGTCTGCACAGGTTGCTGCTGATGAGAGCGGGCAAACGAACAGAACAGGGCAAGGAGGTACTGGAAAA
GGCCCGTGGGAGCACTTATGGCACACCTAGGCCGCCTGTTCCGAAACCAAGACCAGAGGTCCCACAAAGC
GACGAGACAGCTACCAGTCACGGGTCGGCGCAAGTCCCAGAACCCCCAACCATTCACCTAGCAGCTCAGG
GAATGGCATACCCATTACATGAACAACACGGCATGGCCCCGTGTCCGGTAGCACAGGCCCCACCTACGCC
CTTGCCCCCTGTATCTCCAGGGGATCAACTCCCAGGTGTTTTTAGCGACGGGCGAGTGGCGTGTGCACCA
GTACCCGCCCCGGCTGGGCCTATTGTCCGGCCCTGGGAGCCATCCCTGACACAGGCTGCGGGGCAGGCCT
TTGCACCCGTTAGACCACAACACATGCCAGTAGAACCCGTCCCTGTCCCGACAGTGGCACTTGAGCGACC
AGTTTACCCCAAGCCAGTTCGTCCGGCACCTCCTAAGATTGCTATGCAGGGCCCCGGGGAAACTTCTGGC
ATTAGACGCGCGCGGGAGCGTTGGAGGCCCGCACCTTGGACGCCAAATCCACCCCGTTCTCCCAGTCAGA
TGTCCGTGCGTGACCGTCTGGCTCGTTTGCGTGCTGAGGCACAGGTCAAACAGGCTAGTGTTGAGGTGCA
GCCCCCCCAGTTGACCCAAGTATCCCCTCAGCAACCAATGGAGGGGCCGTTGGTACCAGAGCAGCAGATG
TTCCCTGGTGCCCCCTTTAGCCAGGTTGCTGATGTGGTCCGGGCACCTGGGGTACCGGCGATGCAGCCAC
AGTACTTTGACCTCCCCTTAATTCAACCCATTAGCCAGGGGGCACCCGTGGCCCCGTTGAGGGCTAGTAT
GGGCCCGGTACCTCCGGTACCGGCAACACAGCCACAGTATTTTGACATCCCCTTAACTGAACCCATTAAC
CAGGGGGCATCCGCGGCCCATTTTCTCCCTCAGCAACCGATGGAGGGGCCGTTGGTACCTGAGCAGTGGA
TGTTCCCAGGTGCCGCCCTGAGCCAGAGTGTTAGGCCAGGGGTAGCGCAGTCACAATATTTTGACCTCCC
CTTAACTCAACCCATTAACCATGGGGCACCCGCAGCCCATTTCCTCCATCAGCCACCAATGGAGGGGCCG
TGGGTACCCGAGCAGTGGATGTTCCAAGGTGCCCCCCCTAGCCAAGGCACTGACGTGGTCCAACATCAGC
TGGATGCTTTGGGGTATACACTCCATGGTCTTAACCATCCCGGGGTTCCCGTGTCTCCTGCCGTTAACCA
ATATCATCTCAGCCAGGCTGCCTTTGGGTTACCTATTGATGAGGATGAGAGTGGCGAGGGGTCCGATACC
TCCGAGCCGTGTGAAGCTCTTGATTTGTCAATCCATGGCAGGCCCTGCCCTCAGGCCCCCGAGTGGCCTG
TTCAAGAGGAGGGTGGCCAGGATGCCACCGAGGTTCTTGATTTGTCAATCCATGGCAGGCCCCGCCCTCG
GACCCCCGAGTGGCCTGTTCAAGGGGAAGGTGGCCAAAATGTCACAGGCCCTGAAACTAGAAGGGTGGTG
GTGTCAGCTGTTGTTCACATGTGTCAGGATGACGAGTTTCCGGATCTACAAGATCCTCCAGATGAGGCCC
CAACTTTCTTGTACAAAGTTGGCATTATAAGAAAGCATTGCTTATCAATTTGTTGCAACGAACAGGTCAC
TATCAGTCAAAATAAAATCATTATTTGCCATCCAGCTGATATCCCCTATAGTGAGTCGTATTACATGGTC
ATAGCTGTTTCCTGGCAGCTCTGGCCCGTGTCTCAAAATCTCTGATGTTACATTGCACAAGATAAAAATA
TATCATCATGCCTCCTCTAGACCAGCCAGGACAGAAATGCCTCGACTTCGCTGCTACCCAAGGTTGCCGG
GTGACGCACACCGTGGAAACGGATGAAGGCACGAACCCAGTGGACATAAGCCTGTTCGGTTCGTAAGCTG
TAATGCAAGTAGCGTATGCGCTCACGCAACTGGTCCAGAACCTTGACCGAACGCAGCGGTGGTAACGGCG
CAGTGGCGGTTTTCATGGCTTGTTATGACTGTTTTTTTGGGGTACAGTCTATGCCTCGGGCATCCAAGCA
GCAAGCGCGTTACGCCGTGGGTCGATGTTTGATGTTATGGAGCAGCAACGATGTTACGCAGCAGGGCAGT
CGCCCTAAAACAAAGTTAAACATTATGAGGGAAGCGGTGATCGCCGAAGTATCGACTCAACTATCAGAGG
TAGTTGGCGTCATCGAGCGCCATCTCGAACCGACGTTGCTGGCCGTACATTTGTACGGCTCCGCAGTGGA
TGGCGGCCTGAAGCCACACAGTGATATTGATTTGCTGGTTACGGTGACCGTAAGGCTTGATGAAACAACG
CGGCGAGCTTTGATCAACGACCTTTTGGAAACTTCGGCTTCCCCTGGAGAGAGCGAGATTCTCCGCGCTG
TAGAAGTCACCATTGTTGTGCACGACGACATCATTCCGTGGCGTTATCCAGCTAAGCGCGAACTGCAATT
TGGAGAATGGCAGCGCAATGACATTCTTGCAGGTATCTTCGAGCCAGCCACGATCGACATTGATCTGGCT
ATCTTGCTGACAAAAGCAAGAGAACATAGCGTTGCCTTGGTAGGTCCAGCGGCGGAGGAACTCTTTGATC
CGGTTCCTGAACAGGATCTATTTGAGGCGCTAAATGAAACCTTAACGCTATGGAACTCGCCGCCCGACTG
GGCTGGCGATGAGCGAAATGTAGTGCTTACGTTGTCCCGCATTTGGTACAGCGCAGTAACCGGCAAAATC
GCGCCGAAGGATGTCGCTGCCGACTGGGCAATGGAGCGCCTGCCGGCCCAGTATCAGCCCGTCATACTTG
AAGCTAGACAGGCTTATCTTGGACAAGAAGAAGATCGCTTGGCCTCGCGCGCAGATCAGTTGGAAGAATT
TGTCCACTACGTGAAAGGCGAGATCACCAAGGTAGTCGGCAAATAACCCTCGAGCCACCCATGACCAAAA
TCCCTTAACGTGAGTTACGCGTCGTTCCACTGAGCGTCAGACCCCGTAGAAAAGATCAAAGGATCTTCTT
GAGATCCTTTTTTTCTGCGCGTAATCTGCTGCTTGCAAACAAAAAAACCACCGCTACCAGCGGTGGTTTG
TTTGCCGGATCAAGAGCTACCAACTCTTTTTCCGAAGGTAACTGGCTTCAGCAGAGCGCAGATACCAAAT
ACTGTTCTTCTAGTGTAGCCGTAGTTAGGCCACCACTTCAAGAACTCTGTAGCACCGCCTACATACCTCG
CTCTGCTAATCCTGTTACCAGTGGCTGCTGCCAGTGGCGATAAGTCGTGTCTTACCGGGTTGGACTCAAG
ACGATAGTTACCGGATAAGGCGCAGCGGTCGGGCTGAACGGGGGGTTCGTGCACACAGCCCAGCTTGGAG
CGAACGACCTACACCGAACTGAGATACCTACAGCGTGAGCTATGAGAAAGCGCCACGCTTCCCGAAGGGA
GAAAGGCGGACAGGTATCCGGTAAGCGGCAGGGTCGGAACAGGAGAGCGCACGAGGGAGCTTCCAGGGGG
AAACGCCTGGTATCTTTATAGTCCTGTCGGGTTTCGCCACCTCTGACTTGAGCGTCGATTTTTGTGATGC
TCGTCAGGGGGGCGGAGCCTATGGAAAAACGCCAGCAACGCGGCCTTTTTACGGTTCCTGGCCTTTTGCT
GGCCTTTTGCTCACATGTT
